>Addgene plasmid #57167 | PA-mCherry1-Alpha-Actinin-19 | depositor partial sequence | sequence record 88311 | insert sequence
GACGTCAGATCCGCTAGCGCTACCGGACTCAGATCTCGAGCTCAAGCTTCGCACCATCATGGACCATTAT
GATTCTCAGCAAACCAACGATTACATGCAGCCAGAAGAGGACTGGGACCGGGACCTGCTCCTGGACCCGG
CCTGGGAGAAGCAGCAGAGAAAGACATTCACGGCATGGTGTAACTCCCACCTCCGGAAGGCGGGGACACA
GATCGAGAACATCGAAGAGGACTTCCGGGATGGCCTGAAGCTCATGCTGCTGCTGGAGGTCATCTCAGGT
GAACGCTTGGCCAAGCCAGAGCGAGGCAAGATGAGAGTGCACAAGATCTCCAACGTCAACAAGGCCCTGG
ATTTCATAGCCAGCAAAGGCGTCAAACTGGTGTCCATCGGAGCCGAAGAAATCGTGGATGGGAATGTGAA
GATGACCCTGGGCATGATCTGGACCATCATCCTGCGCTTTGCCATCCAGGACATCTCCGTGGAAGAGACT
TCAGCCAAGGAAGGGCTGCTCCTGTGGTGTCAGAGAAAGACAGCCCCTTACAAAAATGTCAACATCCAGA
ACTTCCACATAAGCTGGAAGGATGGCCTCGGCTTCTGTGCTTTGATCCACCGACACCGGCCCGAGCTGAT
TGACTACGGGAAGCTGCGGAAGGATGATCCACTCACAAATCTGAATACGGCTTTTGACGTGGCAGAGAAG
TACCTGGACATCCCCAAGATGCTGGATGCCGAAGACATCGTTGGAACTGCCCGACCGGATGAGAAAGCCA
TCATGACTTACGTGTCTAGCTTCTACCACGCCTTCTCTGGAGCCCAGAAGGCGGAGACAGCAGCCAATCG
CATCTGCAAGGTGTTGGCCGTCAACCAGGAGAACGAGCAGCTTATGGAAGACTACGAGAAGCTGGCCAGT
GATCTGTTGGAGTGGATCCGCCGCACAATCCCGTGGCTGGAGAACCGGGTGCCCGAGAACACCATGCATG
CCATGCAACAGAAGCTGGAGGACTTCC
