>Addgene plasmid #57167 | PA-mCherry1-Alpha-Actinin-19 | depositor partial sequence | sequence record 88312 | insert sequence 2
TTCATTGACTTCATGTCCCGCGAGACAGCCGACACAGATACAGCAGACCAAGTCATGGCTTCCTTCAAGA
TCCTGGCTGGGGACAAGAACTACATTACCATGGACGAGCTGCGCCGCGAGCTGCCACCCGACCAGGCTGA
GTACTGCATCGCGCGGATGGCCCCCTACACCGGCCCCGACTCCGTGCCAGGTGCTCTGGACTACATGTCC
TTCTCCACGGCGCTGTACGGCGAGAGTGACCTCAAGCTTCGAATTCTGCAGTCGACGGTACCGCGGGCCC
GGGATCCACCGGTCGCCACCATGGTGAGCAAGGGCGAGGAGGATAACATGGCCATCATTAAGGAGTTCAT
GCGCTTCAAGGTGCACATGGAGGGGTCCGTGAACGGCCACGTGTTCGAGATCGAGGGCGAGGGCGAGGGC
CGCCCCTACGAGGGCACCCAGACCGCCAAGCTGAAGGTGACCAAGGGCGGCCCCCTGCCCTTCACCTGGG
ACATCCTGAGCCCTCAGTTCATGTACGGCTCCAATGCCTACGTGAAGCACCCCGCCGACATCCCCGACTA
CTTTAAGCTGTCCTTCCCCGAGGGCTTCAAGTGGGAGCGCGTGATGAAATTCGAGGACGGCGGCGTGGTG
ACCGTGACCCAGGACTCCTCCCTGCAGGACGGCGAGTTCATCTACAAGGTGAAGCTGCGCGGCACCAACT
TCCCCTCCGACGGCCCCGTGATGCAGAAGAAGACCATGGGCTGGGAGGCCCTCTCCGAGCGGATGTACCC
CGAGGACGGCGCCCTGAAGGGCGAGGTCAAGCCCAGAGTGAAGCTGAAGGACGGCGGCCACTACGACGCT
GAGGTCAAGACCACCTACAAGGCCAAGAAGCCCGTGCAGCTGCCCGGCGCCTACAACGTCAACCGCAAGC
TGGACATCACCAGCCACAACGAGGACTACACCATCGTGGAGCAGTACGAGAGAGCCGAGGGCCGCCACTC
CACCGGCGGCATGGACGAGCTGTACAAGTAAGCGGCCGCGACTCTAGATCATAATCAGCCATACCACATT
