[The description below was written by a language model from this plasmid's Addgene catalogue record.]
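Description:
PA-mCherry1-Alpha-Actinin-19 is a mammalian expression plasmid that produces human alpha-actinin (ACTN1, corresponding to the NM_001102.3 transcript) fused to the photoactivatable red fluorescent protein PA-mCherry1. It is built on the PA-mCherry1 backbone, listed at about 4.75 kb without the insert. It is propagated as a high-copy plasmid in E. coli under kanamycin selection. A neomycin resistance marker allows G418 selection of transfected mammalian cells. The fusion is driven by the CMV promoter, a strong constitutive promoter in most mammalian cell lines. The listed 3′ sequencing primer suggests that an SV40 polyadenylation signal lies downstream of the coding region. No feature table is provided, so the arrangement of elements cannot be confirmed. The record does not state which end of alpha-actinin carries the fluorescent protein. The "19" in the name may denote a linker length, but this is not explained, and the cloning method is recorded as unknown.

The stated purpose is localization to alpha-actinin structures. Alpha-actinin is an actin cross-linking protein that concentrates along stress fibres and at focal adhesions, so the fusion serves as a marker for these cytoskeletal structures in living cells. PA-mCherry1 is essentially dark until activated by violet light. This lets a selected subpopulation of tagged molecules be switched on and followed, as in pulse-chase tracking of protein dynamics or single-molecule localization super-resolution imaging. The record lists excitation values of 400 / 504 and emission values of 515 / 517. These are green-range values that look atypical for a red mCherry-derived protein, so they should be checked against published PA-mCherry1 spectra before imaging is planned.
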