Addgene plasmid #57167: PA-mCherry1-Alpha-Actinin-19
Purpose: Localization: Alpha Actinin, Excitation: 400 / 504, Emission: 515 / 517
Depositing lab: Michael Davidson. Depositing organization: Florida State University, Tallahassee.
Backbone
  Vector backbone: PA-mCherry1
  Backbone size w/o insert (bp): 4750
  Vector type: Mammalian Expression
  Selectable markers: Neomycin (select with G418)
Growth in bacteria
  Bacterial resistance: Kanamycin, 50 μg/mL
  Growth temperature: 37°C
  Growth strain: DH5alpha
  Copy number: High Copy
Gene/Insert
  Gene/Insert name: Alpha-Actinin (alt name: NM_001102.3)
  Species: H. sapiens (human)
  Entrez Gene: ACTN1 (a.k.a. BDPLT15)
  Promoter: CMV
  Tag / fusion protein: PA-mCherry1
  Cloning method: Unknown
  Sequencing primers: 5′ CMV-F; 3′ SV40pA-R
Terms and licenses: Academic/Nonprofit Terms; Industry Terms: Not Available to Industry
Depositor comments: . Excitation = 400 / 504; Emission = 515 / 517
How to cite: PA-mCherry1-Alpha-Actinin-19 was a gift from Michael Davidson (Addgene plasmid # 57167 ; http://n2t.net/addgene:57167 ; RRID:Addgene_57167)
